Addgene plasmid #68133: pCer-C3-Plk1-T210D
Purpose: Expression of Cerulean-tagged, constitutively active Plk1 in mammalian cells
Depositing lab: Catherine Lindon. Depositing organization: University of Cambridge.
Backbone
  Vector backbone: pEGFP-C3
  Backbone manufacturer: Clontech
  Backbone size w/o insert (bp): 4700
  Total vector size (bp): 6500
  Modifications to backbone: EGFP swapped for Cerulean
  Vector type: Mammalian Expression
  Selectable markers: Neomycin (select with G418)
Growth in bacteria
  Bacterial resistance: Kanamycin, 50 μg/mL
  Growth temperature: 37°C
  Growth strain: DH5alpha
  Copy number: High Copy
Gene/Insert
  Gene/Insert name: Polo-like kinase 1 (alt name: Plk1)
  Species: H. sapiens (human)
  Insert size (bp): 1800
  Mutation: T210D constitutively active version
  GenBank ID: NM_005030.4
  Entrez Gene: PLK1 (a.k.a. PLK, STPK13)
  Promoter: CMV
  Tag / fusion protein: Cerulean (N terminal on insert)
  Cloning method: Restriction Enzyme; 5′ cloning site EcoR1 (not destroyed); 3′ cloning site Xba1 (destroyed during cloning)
  Sequencing primers: 5′ GFP-FP; 3′ pEGFP-C2-RP
Resource information
  A portion of this plasmid was derived from a plasmid made by: Erich Nigg
Terms and licenses: Academic/Nonprofit Terms; Industry Terms: Not Available to Industry
How to cite: pCer-C3-Plk1-T210D was a gift from Catherine Lindon (Addgene plasmid # 68133 ; http://n2t.net/addgene:68133 ; RRID:Addgene_68133)
