[The description below was written by a language model from this plasmid's Addgene catalogue record and pLannotate feature annotations shown in this document.]
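Description:
pCer-C3-Plk1-T210D is a mammalian expression plasmid of about 6.5 kb built on the Clontech pEGFP-C3 backbone, in which the EGFP coding sequence has been replaced by the cyan fluorescent protein Cerulean (annotated as mCerulean). It is maintained in E. coli as a high-copy plasmid through its ColE1/pUC-type origin and also carries an f1 phage origin. A single Tn5 aminoglycoside phosphotransferase gene (NeoR/KanR) serves both hosts. A bacterial bla-type promoter placed just upstream of the SV40 enhancer/early promoter drives it in bacteria for kanamycin selection, the SV40 promoter drives it in mammalian cells for G418 selection of stable transfectants, and an HSV TK polyadenylation signal terminates the transcript. The short ble, bGH poly(A) and SV40 large T antigen fragments in the feature table are partial matches rather than complete functional elements.

The payload is human Polo-like kinase 1 (PLK1, roughly 1.8 kb), inserted by restriction cloning into the multiple cloning site downstream of Cerulean, so that the fluorescent protein is fused to the N terminus of the kinase. The fusion is transcribed from the human cytomegalovirus immediate early enhancer and promoter and terminated by the SV40 poly(A) signal. The kinase carries the T210D substitution, which the record describes as a constitutively active version. Replacing threonine with an acidic residue is a common way of mimicking activating phosphorylation. PLK1 is a serine/threonine kinase that acts throughout M phase, in centrosome maturation, spindle assembly, cohesin removal, mitotic exit and cytokinesis. The stated purpose is expression of Cerulean-tagged, constitutively active Plk1 in mammalian cells, where the cyan tag allows the protein to be followed by fluorescence.
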