Features (pLannotate 1.2.2; 15 found; start..end, strand, type, name):
     61..364     +  enhancer       CMV enhancer: human cytomegalovirus immediate early enhancer
    365..568     +  promoter       CMV promoter: human cytomegalovirus (CMV) immediate early promoter
    613..1329    +  CDS            mCerulean: mCerulean is a basic (constitutively fluorescent) cyan fluorescent protein published in 2005, derived from Aequorea victoria. It is reported to be a very rapidly-maturing monomer.
   1331..1361    +  misc_feature   MCS (fragment): multiple cloning site
   1360..3168    +  CDS            PLK1: PLK1_HUMAN - Also known as PLK. Experimental evidence at protein level: Swiss-Prot protein existence level 1. Serine/threonine-protein kinase that performs several important functions throughout M phase of the cell cycle, including the regulation of centrosome maturation and spindle assembly, the removal of cohesins from chromosome arms, the inactivation of anaphase- promoting complex/cyclosome (APC/C) inhibitors, and the regulation of mitotic exit and cytokinesis. Polo-like kinase proteins acts by binding and phosphorylating proteins are that already phosphorylated on a specific motif recogni
   3182..3266    +  CDS            large T antigen (fragment): large T antigen from SV40 (simian virus 40)
   3289..3410    +  polyA_signal   SV40 poly(A) signal: SV40 polyadenylation signal
   3444..3872    -  rep_origin     f1 ori (sequence partly withheld): f1 bacteriophage origin of replication; arrow indicates direction of (+) strand synthesis
   3899..4003    +  promoter       AmpR promoter: bla
   4005..4362    +  promoter       SV40 promoter: SV40 enhancer and early promoter
   4397..5191    +  CDS            NeoR/KanR: aminoglycoside phosphotransferase from Tn5; aph(3')-II (or nptII); confers resistance to neomycin, kanamycin, and G418 (Geneticin®)
   5212..5364    +  CDS            ble (fragment): BLE_KLEPN - Experimental evidence at protein level: Swiss-Prot protein existence level 1. Binding protein with a strong affinity to the bleomycin family of antibiotics. Binds to CL990; an antimitotic-antibiotic compound. From Klebsiella pneumoniae.
   5423..5470    +  polyA_signal   HSV TK poly(A) signal: herpes simplex virus thymidine kinase polyadenylation signal (Cole and Stacy, 1985)
   5561..5577    -  polyA_signal   bGH poly(A) signal (fragment): bovine growth hormone polyadenylation signal
   5799..6387    +  rep_origin     ori: high-copy-number ColE1/pMB1/pBR322/pUC origin of replication
>Addgene plasmid #68133 | pCer-C3-Plk1-T210D | addgene full sequence | sequence record 123512 | Addgene assembled full plasmid sequence
TAGTTATTAATAGTAATCAATTACGGGGTCATTAGTTCATAGCCCATATATGGAGTTCCGCGTTACATAA
CTTACGGTAAATGGCCCGCCTGGCTGACCGCCCAACGACCCCCGCCCATTGACGTCAATAATGACGTATG
TTCCCATAGTAACGCCAATAGGGACTTTCCATTGACGTCAATGGGTGGAGTATTTACGGTAAACTGCCCA
CTTGGCAGTACATCAAGTGTATCATATGCCAAGTACGCCCCCTATTGACGTCAATGACGGTAAATGGCCC
GCCTGGCATTATGCCCAGTACATGACCTTATGGGACTTTCCTACTTGGCAGTACATCTACGTATTAGTCA
TCGCTATTACCATGGTGATGCGGTTTTGGCAGTACATCAATGGGCGTGGATAGCGGTTTGACTCACGGGG
ATTTCCAAGTCTCCACCCCATTGACGTCAATGGGAGTTTGTTTTGGCACCAAAATCAACGGGACTTTCCA
AAATGTCGTAACAACTCCGCCCCATTGACGCAAATGGGCGGTAGGCGTGTACGGTGGGAGGTCTATATAA
GCAGAGCTGGTTTAGTGAACCGTCAGATCCGCTAGCGCTACCGGTCGCCACCATGGTGAGCAAGGGCGAG
GAGCTGTTCACCGGGGTGGTGCCCATCCTGGTCGAGCTGGACGGCGACGTAAACGGCCACAAGTTCAGCG
TGTCCGGCGAGGGCGAGGGCGATGCCACCTACGGCAAGCTGACCCTGAAGTTCATCTGCACCACCGGCAA
GCTGCCCGTGCCCTGGCCCACCCTCGTGACCACCCTGACCTGGGGCGTGCAGTGCTTCGCCCGCTACCCC
GACCACATGAAGCAGCACGACTTCTTCAAGTCCGCCATGCCCGAAGGCTACGTCCAGGAGCGCACCATCT
TCTTCAAGGACGACGGCAACTACAAGACCCGCGCCGAGGTGAAGTTCGAGGGCGACACCCTGGTGAACCG
CATCGAGCTGAAGGGCATCGACTTCAAGGAGGACGGCAACATCCTGGGGCACAAGCTGGAGTACAACGCC
ATCAGCGACAACGTCTATATCACCGCCGACAAGCAGAAGAACGGCATCAAGGCCAACTTCAAGATCCGCC
ACAACATCGAGGACGGCAGCGTGCAGCTCGCCGACCACTACCAGCAGAACACCCCCATCGGCGACGGCCC
CGTGCTGCTGCCCGACAACCACTACCTGAGCACCCAGTCCAAGCTGAGCAAAGACCCCAACGAGAAGCGC
GATCACATGGTCCTGCTGGAGTTCGTGACCGCCGCCGGGATCACTCTCGGCATGGACGAGCTGTACAAGT
ACTCAGATCTCGAGCTCAAGCTTCGAATTCTAAGTGCTGCAGTGACTGCAGGGAAGCTGGCACGGGCACC
GGCCGACCCTGGGAAAGCCGGGGTCCCCGGAGTTGCAGCTCCCGGAGCTCCGGCGGCGGCTCCACCGGCG
AAAGAGATCCCGGAGGTCCTAGTGGACCCACGCAGCCGGCGGCGCTATGTGCGGGGCCGCTTTTTGGGCA
AGGGCGGCTTTGCCAAGTGCTTCGAGATCTCGGACGCGGACACCAAGGAGGTGTTCGCGGGCAAGATTGT
GCCTAAGTCTCTGCTGCTCAAGCCGCACCAGAGGGAGAAGATGTCCATGGAAATATCCATTCACCGCAGC
CTCGCCCACCAGCACGTCGTAGGATTCCACGGCTTTTTCGAGGACAACGACTTCGTGTTCGTGGTGTTGG
AGCTCTGCCGCCGGAGGTCTCTCCTGGAGCTGCACAAGAGGAGGAAAGCCCTGACTGAGCCTGAGGCCCG
ATACTACCTACGGCAAATTGTGCTTGGCTGCCAGTACCTGCACCGAAACCGAGTTATTCATCGAGACCTC
AAGCTGGGCAACCTTTTCCTGAATGAAGATCTGGAGGTGAAAATAGGGGATTTTGGACTGGCAACCAAAG
TCGAATATGACGGGGAGAGGAAGAAGGACCTGTGTGGGACTCCTAATTACATAGCTCCCGAGGTGCTGAG
CAAGAAAGGGCACAGTTTCGAGGTGGATGTGTGGTCCATTGGGTGTATCATGTATACCTTGTTAGTGGGC
AAACCACCTTTTGAGACTTCTTGCCTAAAAGAGACCTACCTCCGGATCAAGAAGAATGAATACAGTATTC
CCAAGCACATCAACCCCGTGGCCGCCTCCCTCATCCAGAAGATGCTTCAGACAGATCCCACTGCCCGCCC
AACCATTAACGAGCTGCTTAATGACGAGTTCTTTACTTCTGGCTATATCCCTGCCCGTCTCCCCATCACC
TGCCTGACCATTCCACCAAGGTTTTCGATTGCTCCCAGCAGCCTGGACCCCAGCAACCGGAAGCCCCTCA
CAGTCCTCAATAAAGGCTTGGAGAACCCCCTGCCTGAGCGTCCCCGGGAAAAAGAAGAACCAGTGGTTCG
AGAGACAGGTGAGGTGGTCGACTGCCACCTCAGTGACATGCTGCAGCAGCTGCACAGTGTCAATGCCTCC
AAGCCCTCGGAGCGTGGGCTGGTCAGGCAAGAGGAGGCTGAGGATCCTGCCTGCATCCCCATCTTCTGGG
TCAGCAAGTGGGTGGACTATTCGGACAAGTACGGCCTTGGGTATCAGCTCTGTGATAACAGCGTGGGGGT
GCTCTTCAATGACTCAACACGCCTCATCCTCTACAATGATGGTGACAGCCTGCAGTACATAGAGCGTGAC
GGCACTGAGTCCTACCTCACCGTGAGTTCCCATCCCAACTCCTTGATGAAGAAGATCACCCTCCTTAAAT
ATTTCCGCAATTACATGAGCGAGCACTTGCTGAAGGCAGGTGCCAACATCACGCCGCGCGAAGGTGATGA
GCTCGCCCGGCTGCCCTACCTACGGACCTGGTTCCGCACCCGCAGCGCCATCATCCTGCACCTCAGCAAC
GGCAGCGTGCAGATCAACTTCTTCCAGGATCACACCAAGCTCATCTTGTGCCCACTGATGGCAGCCGTGA
CCTACATCGACGAGAAGCGGGACTTCCGCACATACCGCCTGAGTCTCCTGGAGGAGTACGGCTGCTGCAA
GGAGCTGGCCAGCCGGCTCCGCTACGCCCGCACTATGGTGGACAAGCTGCTGAGCTCACGCTCGGCCAGC
AACCGTCTCAAGGCCTCCTAAGCTAGATAACTGATCATAATCAGCCATACCACATTTGTAGAGGTTTTAC
TTGCTTTAAAAAACCTCCCACACCTCCCCCTGAACCTGAAACATAAAATGAATGCAATTGTTGTTGTTAA
CTTGTTTATTGCAGCTTATAATGGTTACAAATAAAGCAATAGCATCACAAATTTCACAAATAAAGCATTT
TTTTCACTGCATTCTAGTTGTGGTTTGTCCAAACTCATCAATGTATCTTAACGCGTAAATTGTAAGCGTT
AATATTTTGTTAAAATTCGCGTTAAATTTTTGTTAAATCAGCTCATTTTTTAACCAATAGGCCGAAATCG
GCAAAATCCCTTATAAATCAAAAGAATAGACCGAGATAGGGT
[37 nt withheld, positions 3543-3579]
AAAGAACGTGGACTCCAACGTCAAAGG
[49 nt withheld, positions 3607-3655]
T
[91 nt withheld, positions 3657-3747]
G
[124 nt withheld, positions 3749-3872]
CAGGTGGCACTTTTCGGGGAAATGTGCGCGGAACCCCTATTTGTTTATTTTTCTAAATACATTCAAATAT
GTATCCGCTCATGAGACAATAACCCTGATAAATGCTTCAATAATATTGAAAAAGGAAGAGTCCTGAGGCG
GAAAGAACCAGCTGTGGAATGTGTGTCAGTTAGGGTGTGGAAAGTCCCCAGGCTCCCCAGCAGGCAGAAG
TATGCAAAGCATGCATCTCAATTAGTCAGCAACCAGGTGTGGAAAGTCCCCAGGCTCCCCAGCAGGCAGA
AGTATGCAAAGCATGCATCTCAATTAGTCAGCAACCATAGTCCCGCCCCTAACTCCGCCCATCCCGCCCC
TAACTCCGCCCAGTTCCGCCCATTCTCCGCCCCATGGCTGACTAATTTTTTTTATTTATGCAGAGGCCGA
GGCCGCCTCGGCCTCTGAGCTATTCCAGAAGTAGTGAGGAGGCTTTTTTGGAGGCCTAGGCTTTTGCAAA
GATCGATCAAGAGACAGGATGAGGATCGTTTCGCATGATTGAACAAGATGGATTGCACGCAGGTTCTCCG
GCCGCTTGGGTGGAGAGGCTATTCGGCTATGACTGGGCACAACAGACAATCGGCTGCTCTGATGCCGCCG
TGTTCCGGCTGTCAGCGCAGGGGCGCCCGGTTCTTTTTGTCAAGACCGACCTGTCCGGTGCCCTGAATGA
ACTGCAAGACGAGGCAGCGCGGCTATCGTGGCTGGCCACGACGGGCGTTCCTTGCGCAGCTGTGCTCGAC
GTTGTCACTGAAGCGGGAAGGGACTGGCTGCTATTGGGCGAAGTGCCGGGGCAGGATCTCCTGTCATCTC
ACCTTGCTCCTGCCGAGAAAGTATCCATCATGGCTGATGCAATGCGGCGGCTGCATACGCTTGATCCGGC
TACCTGCCCATTCGACCACCAAGCGAAACATCGCATCGAGCGAGCACGTACTCGGATGGAAGCCGGTCTT
GTCGATCAGGATGATCTGGACGAAGAGCATCAGGGGCTCGCGCCAGCCGAACTGTTCGCCAGGCTCAAGG
CGAGCATGCCCGACGGCGAGGATCTCGTCGTGACCCATGGCGATGCCTGCTTGCCGAATATCATGGTGGA
AAATGGCCGCTTTTCTGGATTCATCGACTGTGGCCGGCTGGGTGTGGCGGACCGCTATCAGGACATAGCG
TTGGCTACCCGTGATATTGCTGAAGAGCTTGGCGGCGAATGGGCTGACCGCTTCCTCGTGCTTTACGGTA
TCGCCGCTCCCGATTCGCAGCGCATCGCCTTCTATCGCCTTCTTGACGAGTTCTTCTGAGCGGGACTCTG
GGGTTCGAAATGACCGACCAAGCGACGCCCAACCTGCCATCACGAGATTTCGATTCCACCGCCGCCTTCT
ATGAAAGGTTGGGCTTCGGAATCGTTTTCCGGGACGCCGGCTGGATGATCCTCCAGCGCGGGGATCTCAT
GCTGGAGTTCTTCGCCCACCCTAGGGGGAGGCTAACTGAAACACGGAAGGAGACAATACCGGAAGGAACC
CGCGCTATGACGGCAATAAAAAGACAGAATAAAACGCACGGTGTTGGGTCGTTTGTTCATAAACGCGGGG
TTCGGTCCCAGGGCTGGCACTCTGTCGATACCCCACCGAGACCCCATTGGGGCCAATACGCCCGCGTTTC
TTCCTTTTCCCCACCCCACCCCCCAAGTTCGGGTGAAGGCCCAGGGCTCGCAGCCAACGTCGGGGCGGCA
GGCCCTGCCATAGCCTCAGGTTACTCATATATACTTTAGATTGATTTAAAACTTCATTTTTAATTTAAAA
GGATCTAGGTGAAGATCCTTTTTGATAATCTCATGACCAAAATCCCTTAACGTGAGTTTTCGTTCCACTG
AGCGTCAGACCCCGTAGAAAAGATCAAAGGATCTTCTTGAGATCCTTTTTTTCTGCGCGTAATCTGCTGC
TTGCAAACAAAAAAACCACCGCTACCAGCGGTGGTTTGTTTGCCGGATCAAGAGCTACCAACTCTTTTTC
CGAAGGTAACTGGCTTCAGCAGAGCGCAGATACCAAATACTGTCCTTCTAGTGTAGCCGTAGTTAGGCCA
CCACTTCAAGAACTCTGTAGCACCGCCTACATACCTCGCTCTGCTAATCCTGTTACCAGTGGCTGCTGCC
AGTGGCGATAAGTCGTGTCTTACCGGGTTGGACTCAAGACGATAGTTACCGGATAAGGCGCAGCGGTCGG
GCTGAACGGGGGGTTCGTGCACACAGCCCAGCTTGGAGCGAACGACCTACACCGAACTGAGATACCTACA
GCGTGAGCTATGAGAAAGCGCCACGCTTCCCGAAGGGAGAAAGGCGGACAGGTATCCGGTAAGCGGCAGG
GTCGGAACAGGAGAGCGCACGAGGGAGCTTCCAGGGGGAAACGCCTGGTATCTTTATAGTCCTGTCGGGT
TTCGCCACCTCTGACTTGAGCGTCGATTTTTGTGATGCTCGTCAGGGGGGCGGAGCCTATGGAAAAACGC
CAGCAACGCGGCCTTTTTACGGTTCCTGGCCTTTTGCTGGCCTTTTGCTCACATGTTCTTTCCTGCGTTA
TCCCCTGATTCTGTGGATAACCGTATTACCGCCATGCAT
