>Addgene plasmid #68133 | pCer-C3-Plk1-T210D | depositor partial sequence | sequence record 119502 | Plk1 CR
GACGAGCTGTACCAGTACTCAGATCTCGAGCTNNGCTTCGAATTCTAAGTGCTGCAGTGACTGCAGGGAA
GCTGGCACGGGCACCGGCCGACCCTGGGAAAGCCGGGGTCCCCGGAGTTGCAGCTCCCGGAGCTCCGGCG
GCGGCTCCACCGGCGAAAGAGATCCCGGAGGTCCTAGTGGACCCACGCAGCCGGCGGCGCTATGTGCGGG
GCCGCTTTTTGGGCAAGGGCGGCTTTGCCAAGTGCTTCGAGATCTCGGACGCGGACACCAAGGAGGTGTT
CGCGGGCAAGATTGTGCCTAAGTCTCTGCTGCTCAAGCCGCACCAGAGGGAGAAGATGTCCATGGAAATA
TCCATTCACCGCAGCCTCGCCCACCAGCACGTCGTAGGATTCCACGGCTTTTTCGAGGACAACGACTTCG
TGTTCGTGGTGTTGGAGCTCTGCCGCCGGAGGTCTCTCCTGGAGCTGCACAAGAGGAGGAAAGCCCTGAC
TGAGCCTGAGGCCCGATACTACCTACGGCAAATTGTGCTTGGCTGCCAGTACCTGCACCGAAACCGAGTT
ATTCATCGAGACCTCAAGCTGGGCAACCTTTTCCTGAATGAAGATCTGGAGGTGAAAATAGGGGATTTTG
GACTGGCAACCAAAGTCGAATATGACGGGGAGAGGAAGAAGGACCTGTGTGGGACTCCTAATTACATAGC
TCCCGAGGTGCTGAGCAAGAAAGGGCACAGTTTCGAGGTGGATGTGTGGTCCATTGGGTGTATCATGTAT
ACCTTGTTAGTGGGCAAACCACCTTTTGAGACTTCTTGCCTAAAAGAGACCTACCTCCGGATCAAGAAGA
ATGAATACAGTATTCCCAAGCACATCAACCCCGTGGCCGCCTCCCTCATCCAGAAGATGCTTCAGACAGA
TCCCACTGCCCGCCCAACCATTAACGAGCTGCTTAATGACGAGTTCTTTACTTCTGGCTATATCCCTGCC
CGTCTCCCCATCACCTGCCTGACCATTCCACCAAGGTTTTCGATTGCTCCCAGCAGCCTGGACCCCAGCA
ACCGGAAGCCCCTCACAGTCCTCAATAAAGGCTTGGAGAACCCCCTGCCTGAGCGTCCCCGGGAAAAAGA
AGAACCAGTGGTTCGAGAGACAGGTGAGGTGGTCGACTGCCACCTCAGTGACATGCTGCAGCAGCTGCAC
AGTGTCAATGCCTCCAAGCCCTCGGAGCGTGGGCTGGTCAGGCAAGAGGAGGCTGAGGATCCTGCCTGCA
TCCCCATCTTCTGGGTCAGCAAGTGGGTGGACTATTCGGACAAGTACGGCCTTGGGTATCAGCTCTGTGA
TAACAGCGTGGGGGTGCTCTTCAATGACTCAACACGCCTCATCCTCTACAATGATGGTGACAGCCTGCAG
TACATAGAGCGTGACGGCACTGAGTCCTACCTCACCGTGAGTTCCCATCCCAACTCCTTGATGAAGAAGA
TCACCCTCCTTAAATATTTCCGCAATTACATGAGCGAGCACTTGCTGAAGGCAGGTGCCAACATCACGCC
GCGCGAAGGTGATGAGCTCGCCCGGCTGCCCTACCTACGGACCTGGTTCCGCACCCGCAGCGCCATCATC
CTGCACCTCAGCAACGGCAGCGTGCAGATCAACTTCTTCCAGGATCACACCAAGCTCATCTTGTGCCCAC
TGATGGCAGCCGTGACCTACATCGACGAGAAGCGGGACTTCCGCACATACCGCCTGAGTCTCCTGGAGGA
GTACGGCTGCTGCAAGGAGCTGGCCAGCCGGCTCCGCTACGCCCGCACTATGGTGGACAAGCTGCTGAGC
TCACGCTCGGCCAGCAACCGTCTCAAGGCCTCCTAAGCTAGAT
