>Addgene plasmid #68133 | pCer-C3-Plk1-T210D | addgene partial sequence | sequence record 123508 | CMV-F 5'-CGCAAATGGGCGGTAGGCGTG-3'
CTATATAAGCAGAGCTGGTTTAGTGAACCGTCAGATCCGCTAGCGCTACCGGTCGCCACCATGGTGAGCA
AGGGCGAGGAGCTGTTCACCGGGGTGGTGCCCATCCTGGTCGAGCTGGACGGCGACGTAAACGGCCACAA
GTTCAGCGTGTCCGGCGAGGGCGAGGGCGATGCCACCTACGGCAAGCTGACCCTGAAGTTCATCTGCACC
ACCGGCAAGCTGCCCGTGCCCTGGCCCACCCTCGTGACCACCCTGACCTGGGGCGTGCAGTGCTTCGCCC
GCTACCCCGACCACATGAAGCAGCACGACTTCTTCAAGTCCGCCATGCCCGAAGGCTACGTCCAGGAGCG
CACCATCTTCTTCAAGGACGACGGCAACTACAAGACCCGCGCCGAGGTGAAGTTCGAGGGCGACACCCTG
GTGAACCGCATCGAGCTGAAGGGCATCGACTTCAAGGAGGACGGCAACATCCTGGGGCACAAGCTGGAGT
ACAACGCCATCAGCGACAACGTCTATATCACCGCCGACAAGCAGAAGAACGGCATCAAGGCCAACTTCAA
GATCCGCCACAACATCGAGGACGGCAGCGTGCAGCTCGCCGACCACTACCAGCAGAACACCCCCATCGGC
GACGGCCCCGTGCTGCTGCCCGACAACCACTACCTGAGCACCCAGTCCAAGCTGAGCAAAGACCCCAACG
AGAAGCGCGATCACATGGTCCTGCTGGAGTTCGTGACCGCCGCCGGGATCACTCTCGGCATGGACGAGCT
GTACAAGTACTCAGATCTCGAGCTCAAGCTTCGAATTCTAAGTGCTGCAGTGACTGCAGGGAAGCTGGCA
CGGGCACCGGCCGACCCTGGGAAAGCCGGGGTCCCCGGAGTTGCAGCTCCCGGAGCTCCGGCGGCGGCTC
CACCGGCGAAAGAGATCCCGGAGGTCCTAGTGGACCCACGCAGCCGGCGGCGCTATGTGCGGGGCCGCTT
TTTGGGCAAGGGCGGCTTTGCCAAGTGCTTCGAGATCTCGGACGCGGACACCAAGGAGGTGTTCGCGGGC
AAGATTGTGCCTAAGTCTCTGCTGCTCAAGCCGCACCA
