>Addgene plasmid #68133 | pCer-C3-Plk1-T210D | addgene partial sequence | sequence record 123510 | EGFP-C 5'-CATGGTCCTGCTGGAGTTCGTG-3'
CTCTCGGCATGGACGAGCTGTACAAGTACTCAGATCTCGAGCTCAAGCTTCGAATTCTAAGTGCTGCAGT
GACTGCAGGGAAGCTGGCACGGGCACCGGCCGACCCTGGGAAAGCCGGGGTCCCCGGAGTTGCAGCTCCC
GGAGCTCCGGCGGCGGCTCCACCGGCGAAAGAGATCCCGGAGGTCCTAGTGGACCCACGCAGCCGGCGGC
GCTATGTGCGGGGCCGCTTTTTGGGCAAGGGCGGCTTTGCCAAGTGCTTCGAGATCTCGGACGCGGACAC
CAAGGAGGTGTTCGCGGGCAAGATTGTGCCTAAGTCTCTGCTGCTCAAGCCGCACCAGAGGGAGAAGATG
TCCATGGAAATATCCATTCACCGCAGCCTCGCCCACCAGCACGTCGTAGGATTCCACGGCTTTTTCGAGG
ACAACGACTTCGTGTTCGTGGTGTTGGAGCTCTGCCGCCGGAGGTCTCTCCTGGAGCTGCACAAGAGGAG
GAAAGCCCTGACTGAGCCTGAGGCCCGATACTACCTACGGCAAATTGTGCTTGGCTGCCAGTACCTGCAC
CGAAACCGAGTTATTCATCGAGACCTCAAGCTGGGCAACCTTTTCCTGAATGAAGATCTGGAGGTGAAAA
TAGGGGATTTTGGACTGGCAACCAAAGTCGAATATGACGGGGAGAGGAAGAAGGACCTGTGTGGGACTCC
TAATTACATAGCTCCCGAGGTGCTGAGCAAGAAAGGGCACAGTTTCGAGGTGGATGTGTGGTCCATTGGG
TGTATCATGTATACCTTGTTAGTGGGCAAACCACCTTTTGAGACTTCTTGCCTAAAAGAGACCTACCTCC
GGATCAAGAAGAATGAATACAGTATTCCCAAGCACATCAACCCCGTGGCCGCCTCCCTCATCCAGAAGAT
GCTTCAGACAGATCCCACTGCCCGCCCAACCATTAACGAGCTGCTTAATGACGAGTTCTTTACTTCTGGC
TATATCCCTGCCCGTCTCCCCATCACCTGCCTGACCATTCCACCAAGGTTTTCGATTGCTCCCAGCAGCC
TGGACCCCAGCAACCGGA
