>Addgene plasmid #68133 | pCer-C3-Plk1-T210D | addgene partial sequence | sequence record 123511 | SV40pA-R 5'-GAAATTTGTGATGCTATTGC-3'
TTATAAGCTGCAATAAACAAGTTAACAACAACAATTGCATTCATTTTATGTTTCAGGTTCAGGGGGAGGT
GTGGGAGGTTTTTTAAAGCAAGTAAAACCTCTACAAATGTGGTATGGCTGATTATGATCAGTTATCTAGC
TTAGGAGGCCTTGAGACGGTTGCTGGCCGAGCGTGAGCTCAGCAGCTTGTCCACCATAGTGCGGGCGTAG
CGGAGCCGGCTGGCCAGCTCCTTGCAGCAGCCGTACTCCTCCAGGAGACTCAGGCGGTATGTGCGGAAGT
CCCGCTTCTCGTCGATGTAGGTCACGGCTGCCATCAGTGGGCACAAGATGAGCTTGGTGTGATCCTGGAA
GAAGTTGATCTGCACGCTGCCGTTGCTGAGGTGCAGGATGATGGCGCTGCGGGTGCGGAACCAGGTCCGT
AGGTAGGGCAGCCGGGCGAGCTCATCACCTTCGCGCGGCGTGATGTTGGCACCTGCCTTCAGCAAGTGCT
CGCTCATGTAATTGCGGAAATATTTAAGGAGGGTGATCTTCTTCATCAAGGAGTTGGGATGGGAACTCAC
GGTGAGGTAGGACTCAGTGCCGTCACGCTCTATGTACTGCAGGCTGTCACCATCATTGTAGAGGATGAGG
CGTGTTGAGTCATTGAAGAGCACCCCCACGCTGTTATCACAGAGCTGATACCCAAGGCCGTACTTGTCCG
AATAGTCCACCCACTTGCTGACCCAGAAGATGGGGATGCAGGCAGGATCCTCAGCCTCCTCTTGCCTGAC
CAGCCCACGCTCCGAGGGCTTGGAGGCATTGACACTGTGCAGCTGCTGCAGCATGTCACTGAGGTGGCAG
TCGACCACCTCACCTGTCTCTCGAACCACTGGTTCTTCTTTTTCCCGGGGACGCTCAGGCAGGGGGTTCT
CCAAGCCTTTATTGAGGACTGTGAGGGGCTTCCGGTTGCTGGGGTCCAGGCTGCTGGGAGCAATCGAAA
